>Addgene plasmid #156636 | pD649-HAsp-CD40LG-Fc(DAPA)-AviTag-6xHis | addgene full sequence | sequence record 383689 | Addgene NGS Result
TTTCAATATTATTGAAGCATTTATCAGGGTTATTGTCTCATGAGCGGATACATATTTGAATGTATTTAGA
AAAATAAACAAATAGGGGTCAGTGTTACAACCAATTAACCAATTCTGAACATTATCGCGAGCCCATTTAT
ACCTGAATATGGCTCATAACACCCCTTGCTCATGACCAAAATCCCTTAACGTGAGTTACGCGCGCGTCGT
TCCACTGAGCGTCAGACCCCGTAGAAAAGATCAAAGGATCTTCTTGAGATCCTTTTTTTCTGCGCGTAAT
CTGCTGCTTGCAAACAAAAAAACCACCGCTACCAGCGGTGGTTTGTTTGCCGGATCAAGAGCTACCAACT
CTTTTTCCGAAGGTAACTGGCTTCAGCAGAGCGCAGATACCAAATACTGTTCTTCTAGTGTAGCCGTAGT
TAGCCCACCACTTCAAGAACTCTGTAGCACCGCCTACATACCTCGCTCTGCTAATCCTGTTACCAGTGGC
TGCTGCCAGTGGCGATAAGTCGTGTCTTACCGGGTTGGACTCAAGACGATAGTTACCGGATAAGGCGCAG
CGGTCGGGCTGAACGGGGGGTTCGTGCACACAGCCCAGCTTGGAGCGAACGACCTACACCGAACTGAGAT
ACCTACAGCGTGAGCTATGAGAAAGCGCCACGCTTCCCGAAGGGAGAAAGGCGGACAGGTATCCGGTAAG
CGGCAGGGTCGGAACAGGAGAGCGCACGAGGGAGCTTCCAGGGGGAAACGCCTGGTATCTTTATAGTCCT
GTCGGGTTTCGCCACCTCTGACTTGAGCGTCGATTTTTGTGATGCTCGTCAGGGGGGCGGAGCCTATGGA
AAAACGCCAGCAACGCGGCCTTTTTACGGTTCCTGGCCTTTTGCTGGCCTTTTGCTCACATGTTCTTTCC
TGCGTTATCCCCTGATTCTGTGGATAACCGTATTACCGCCTTTGAGTGAGCTGATACCGCTCGCCGCAGC
CGAACGACCGAGCGCAGCGAGTCAGTGAGCGAGGAAGCGGAAGGCGAGAGTAGGGAACTGCCAGGCATCA
AACTAAGCAGAAGGCCCCTGACGGATGGCCTTTTTGCGTTTCTACAAACTCTTTCTGTGTTGTAAAACGA
CGGCCAGTCTTAAGCTCGGGCCCCCTGGGCGGTTCTGATAACGAGTAATCGTTAATCCGCAAATAACGTA
AAAACCCGCTTCGGCGGGTTTTTTTATGGGGGGAGTTTAGGGAAAGAGCATTTGTCAGAATATTTAAGGG
CGCCTGTCACTTTGCTTGATATATGAGAATTATTTAACCTTATAAATGAGAAAAAAGCAACGCACTTTAA
ATAAGATACGTTGCTTTTTCGATTGATGAACACCTATAATTAAACTATTCATCTATTATTTATGATTTTT
TGTATATACAATATTTCTAGTTTGTTAAAGAGAATTAAGAAAATAAATCTCGAAAATAATAAAGGGAAAA
TCAGTTTTTGATATCAAAATTATACATGTCAACGATAATACAAAATATAATACAAACTATAAGATGTTAT
CAGTATTTATTATCATTTAGAATAAATTTTGTGTCGCCCTTAATTGTGAGCGGATAACAATTACGAGCTT
CATGCACAGTGGCGTTGACTCAATATTGGCCATTAGCCATATTATTCATTGGTTATATAGCATAAATCAA
TATTGGCTATTGGCCATTGCATACGTTGTATCTATATCATAATATGTACATTTATATTGGCTCATGTCCA
ATATGACCGCCATGTTGGCATTGATTATTGACTAGTTATTAATAGTAATCAATTACGGGGTCATTAGTTC
ATAGCCCATATATGGAGTTCCGCGTTACATAACTTACGGTAAATGGCCCGCCTGGCTGACCGCCCAACGA
CCCCCGCCCATTGACGTCAATAATGACGTATGTTCCCATAGTAACGCCAATAGGGACTTTCCATTGACGT
CAATGGGTGGAGTATTTACGGTAAACTGCCCACTTGGCAGTACATCAAGTGTATCATATGCCAAGTACGC
CCCCTATTGACGTCAATGACGGTAAATGGCCCGCCTGGCATTATGCCCAGTACATGACCTTATGGGACTT
TCCTACTTGGCAGTACATCTACGTATTAGTCATCGCTATTACCATGGTGATGCGGTTTTGGCAGTACATC
AATGGGCGTGGATAGCGGTTTGACTCACGGGGATTTCCAAGTCTCCACCCCATTGACGTCAATGGGAGTT
TGTTTTGGCACCAAAATCAACGGGACTTTCCAAAATGTCGTAACAACTCCGCCCCATTGACGCAAATGGG
CGGTAGGCGTGTACGGTGGGAGGTCTATATAAGCAGAGCTCGTTTAGTGAACCGTCAGATCGCCTGGAGA
CGCCATCCACGCTGTTTTGACCTCCATAGAAGACACCGGGACCGATCCAGCCTCCGCGGCCGGGAACGGT
GCATTGGAACGCGGATTCCCCGTGCCAAGAGTGACGTAAGTACCGCCTATAGAGTCTATAGGCCCACCCC
CTTGGCTTCGTTAGAACGCGGCTACAATTAATACATAACCTTATGTATCATACACATACGATTTAGGTGA
CACTATAGAATAACATCCACTTTGCCTTTCTCTCCACAGGTGTCCACTCCCAGGTCCAACTGCACCTCGG
TTCTATCGAAAACGCGCCTGCTAGCGCCACCATGAAGACCATCATTGCCCTGAGCTACATCTTCTGCCTG
GTGTTCGCTGCGGCCGCCCATAGAAGGCTGGATAAGATCGAGGACGAGCGGAACCTGCACGAGGACTTCG
TGTTCATGAAGACCATCCAGCGGTGCAACACCGGCGAGAGAAGCCTGAGCCTGCTGAACTGCGAGGAAAT
CAAGAGCCAGTTCGAGGGCTTCGTGAAGGACATCATGCTGAACAAAGAGGAAACGAAGAAAGAAAACTCC
TTCGAGATGCAGAAGGGCGACCAGAATCCTCAGATCGCCGCTCACGTGATCAGCGAGGCCAGCAGCAAAA
CAACATCTGTGCTGCAGTGGGCCGAGAAGGGCTACTACACCATGAGCAACAACCTGGTCACCCTGGAAAA
CGGCAAGCAGCTGACAGTGAAGCGGCAGGGCCTGTACTACATCTACGCCCAAGTGACCTTCTGCAGCAAC
AGAGAGGCTTCCTCTCAGGCCCCTTTTATCGCCAGCCTGTGTCTGAAGTCCCCTGGCAGATTCGAGAGAA
TCCTGCTGAGAGCCGCCAACACACACAGCTCTGCCAAACCTTGTGGCCAGCAGTCTATTCACCTCGGCGG
AGTGTTTGAACTGCAGCCTGGCGCCTCCGTGTTCGTGAATGTGACAGATCCTTCTCAGGTGTCCCACGGC
ACCGGCTTTACAAGCTTCGGACTGCTGAAGCTTGGCGCGCCGGGCGGCGACAAGACCCACACCTGCCCCC
CCTGCCCAGCTCCAGAACTGCTGGGAGGGCCTTCCGTGTTCCTGTTCCCCCCCAAGCCCAAGGACACCCT
GATGATCAGCAGGACCCCCGAGGTGACCTGCGTGGTGGTGGCCGTGTCCCACGAGGACCCAGAGGTGAAG
TTCAACTGGTACGTGGACGGCGTGGAGGTGCACAACGCCAAGACCAAGCCCAGAGAGGAGCAGTACAACA
GCACCTACAGGGTGGTGTCCGTGCTGACCGTGCTGCACCAGGACTGGCTGAACGGCAAAGAATACAAGTG
CAAAGTCTCCAACAAGGCCCTGGCTGCCCCAATCGAAAAGACAATCAGCAAGGCCAAGGGCCAGCCACGG
GAGCCCCAGGTGTACACCCTGCCCCCCAGCCGGGAGGAGATGACCAAGAACCAGGTGTCCCTGACCTGTC
TGGTGAAGGGCTTCTACCCCAGCGATATCGCCGTGGAGTGGGAGAGCAACGGCCAGCCCGAGAACAACTA
CAAGACCACCCCCCCAGTGCTGGACAGCGACGGCAGCTTCTTCCTGTACAGCAAGCTGACCGTGGACAAG
TCCAGGTGGCAGCAGGGCAACGTGTTCAGCTGCAGCGTGATGCACGAGGCCCTGCACAACCACTACACCC
AGAAGTCCCTGAGCCTGAGCCCCGGCGGCAGCGGTCTTAATGATATTTTCGAGGCTCAGAAGATTGAGTG
GCATGAACACCACCACCATCACCACTAAGGCCGGCCTGTAGTCACTGGCACAACGCGTTACCCGGTAAGC
CAATCGGGTATACACGGTCGTCATACTGCAGACAGGGTTCTTCTACTTTGCAAGATAGTCTTGAGTAGTA
AAATAAATAGATAGAGAAAATCAGCCTCGACTGTGCCTTCTAGTTGCCAGCCATCTGTTGTTTGCCCCTC
CCCCGTGCCTTCCTTGACCCTGGAAGGTGCCACTCCCACTGTCCTTTCCTAATAAAATGAGGAAATTGCA
TCACAACACTCAACCCTATCTCGGTCTATTCTTTTGATTTATAAGGGATTTTGCCGATTTCGGCCTATTG
GTTAAAAAATGAGCTGATTTAACAAAAATTTAACGCGAATTAATTCTGTGGAATGTGTGTCAGTTAGGGT
GTGGAAAGTCCCCAGGCTCCCCAGCAGGCAGAAGTATGCAAAGCATGCATCTCAATTAGTCAGCAACCAG
GTGTGGAAAGTCCCCAGGCTCCCCAGCAGGCAGAAGTATGCAAAGCATGCATCTCAATTAGTCAGCAACC
ATAGTCCCGCCCCTAACTCCGCCCATCCCGCCCCTAACTCCGCCCAGTTCCGCCCATTCTCCGCCCCATG
GCTGACTAATTTTTTTTATTTATGCAGAGGCCGAGGCCGCCTCTGCCTCTGAGCTATTCCAGAAGTAGTG
AGGAGGCTTTTTTGGAGGCCTAGGCTTTTGCAAAAAGCTCCCGGGAGCTTGTATATCCATTTTCGGATCT
GATCAGCACGTGTTGACAATTAATCATCGGCATAGTATATCGGCATAGTATAATACGACAAGGTGAGGAA
CTAAACCATGACCGAGTACAAGCCCACGGTGCGCCTCGCCACCCGCGACGACGTCCCCAGGGCCGTACGC
ACCCTCGCCGCCGCGTTCGCCGACTACCCCGCCACGCGCCACACCGTCGATCCGGACCGCCACATCGAGC
GGGTCACCGAGCTGCAAGAACTCTTCCTCACGCGCGTCGGGCTCGACATCGGCAAGGTGTGGGTCGCGGA
CGACGGCGCCGCGGTGGCGGTCTGGACCACGCCGGAGAGCGTCGAAGCGGGGGCGGTGTTCGCCGAGATC
GGCCCGCGCATGGCCGAGTTGAGCGGTTCCCGGCTGGCCGCGCAGCAACAGATGGAAGGCCTCCTGGCGC
CGCACCGGCCCAAGGAGCCCGCGTGGTTCCTGGCCACCGTCGGCGTCTCGCCCGACCACCAGGGCAAGGG
TCTGGGCAGCGCCGTCGTGCTCCCCGGAGTGGAGGCGGCCGAGCGCGCCGGGGTGCCCGCCTTCCTGGAG
ACATCCGCGCCCCGCAACCTCCCCTTCTACGAGCGGCTCGGCTTCACCGTCACCGCCGACGTCGAGGTGC
CCGAAGGACCGCGCACCTGGTGCATGACCCGCAAGCCCGGTGCCTGACACGTGCTACGAGATTTCGATTC
CACCGCCGCCTTCTATGAAAGGTTGGGCTTCGGAATCGTTTTCCGGGACGCCGGCTGGATGATCCTCCAG
CGCGGGGATCTCATGCTGGAGTTCTTCGCCCACCCCAACTTGTTTATTGCAGCTTATAATGGTTACAAAT
AAAGCAATAGCATCACAAATTTCACAAATAAAGCATTTTTTTCACTGCATTCTAGTTGTGGTTTGTCCAA
ACTCATCAATGTATCTTATCATGTCTGTATACCGTCGACCTCTAGCTAGAGCTTGGCGTAATCATGGTCA
TTACCAATGCTTAATCAGTGAGGCACCTATCTCAGCGATCTGTCTATTTCGTTCATCCATAGTTGCCTGA
CTCCCCGTCGTGTAGATAACTACGATACGGGAGGGCTTACCATCTGGCCCCAGCGCTGCGATGATACCGC
GAGAACCACGCTCACCGGCTCCGGATTTATCAGCAATAAACCAGCCAGCCGGAAGGGCCGAGCGCAGAAG
TGGTCCTGCAACTTTATCCGCCTCCATCCAGTCTATTAATTGTTGCCGGGAAGCTAGAGTAAGTAGTTCG
CCAGTTAATAGTTTGCGCAACGTTGTTGCCATCGCTACAGGCATCGTGGTGTCACGCTCGTCGTTTGGTA
TGGCTTCATTCAGCTCCGGTTCCCAACGATCAAGGCGAGTTACATGATCCCCCATGTTGTGCAAAAAAGC
GGTTAGCTCCTTCGGTCCTCCGATCGTTGTCAGAAGTAAGTTGGCCGCAGTGTTATCACTCATGGTTATG
GCAGCACTGCATAATTCTCTTACTGTCATGCCATCCGTAAGATGCTTTTCTGTGACTGGTGAGTACTCAA
CCAAGTCATTCTGAGAATAGTGTATGCGGCGACCGAGTTGCTCTTGCCCGGCGTCAATACGGGATAATAC
CGCGCCACATAGCAGAACTTTAAAAGTGCTCATCATTGGAAAACGTTCTTCGGGGCGAAAACTCTCAAGG
ATCTTACCGCTGTTGAGATCCAGTTCGATGTAACCCACTCGTGCACCCAACTGATCTTCAGCATCTTTTA
CTTTCACCAGCGTTTCTGGGTGAGCAAAAACAGGAAGGCAAAATGCCGCAAAAAAGGGAATAAGGGCGAC
ACGGAAATGTTGAATACTCATATTCTTCCTT
Features (pLannotate 1.2.2; 21 found; start..end, strand, type, name):
    119..143     -  CDS            KanR (fragment): aminoglycoside phosphotransferase; aph(3')-Ia; confers resistance to kanamycin
    254..842     +  rep_origin     ori: high-copy-number ColE1/pMB1/pBR322/pUC origin of replication
   1067..1084    +  terminator     rrnB T2 terminator (fragment): transcription terminator T2 from the E. coli rrnB gene
   1109..1128    -  CDS            lacZα (fragment): LacZα fragment of β-galactosidase; lacZ fragment
   1584..1600    +  protein_bind   lac operator: The lac repressor binds to the lac operator to inhibit transcription in E. coli. This inhibition can be relieved by adding lactose or isopropyl-β-D-thiogalactopyranoside (IPTG). lac repressor encoded by lacI
   1843..2146    +  enhancer       CMV enhancer: human cytomegalovirus immediate early enhancer
   2147..2350    +  promoter       CMV promoter: human cytomegalovirus (CMV) immediate early promoter
   2486..2529    +  intron         CMV intron (fragment): modified intron A from human cytomegalovirus
   2581..2599    +  promoter       SP6 promoter: promoter for bacteriophage SP6 RNA polymerase
   2603..2640    +  CDS            IgH signal sequence (fragment): signal sequence from the mouse immunoglobulin heavy chain variable region
   2668..3393    +  CDS            CD40LG (fragment): CD40L_HUMAN - Also known as CD40L, TNFSF5, TRAP. Experimental evidence at protein level: Swiss-Prot protein existence level 1. [CD40 ligand, soluble form]: Acts as a ligand for integrins, specifically ITGA5:ITGB1 and ITGAV:ITGB3; both integrins and the CD40 receptor are required for activation of CD40-CD40LG signaling, which have cell-type dependent effects, such as B-cell activation, NF-kappa-B signaling and anti-apoptotic signaling. From Homo sapiens (Human).
   3409..4086    +  CDS            IGHG1 (fragment): IGHG1_HUMAN - Experimental evidence at protein level: Swiss-Prot protein existence level 1. Constant region of immunoglobulin heavy chains. Immunoglobulins, also known as antibodies, are membrane-bound or secreted glycoproteins produced by B lymphocytes. In the recognition phase of humoral immunity, the membrane-bound immunoglobulins serve as receptors which, upon binding of a specific antigen, trigger the clonal expansion and differentiation of B lymphocytes into immunoglobulins- secreting plasma cells. Secreted immunoglobulins mediate the effector phase of humoral immunity, which results in
   4301..4412    +  polyA_signal   bGH poly(A) signal: bovine growth hormone polyadenylation signal
   4413..4521    +  rep_origin     f1 ori (fragment): f1 bacteriophage origin of replication; arrow indicates direction of (+) strand synthesis
   4535..4864    +  promoter       SV40 promoter: SV40 enhancer and early promoter
   4912..4959    +  promoter       EM7 promoter: synthetic bacterial promoter&nbsp
   4978..5577    +  CDS            PuroR (fragment): puromycin N-acetyltransferase; pac from Streptomyces; confers resistance to puromycin
   5587..5712    +  CDS            ble (fragment): BLE_KLEPN - Experimental evidence at protein level: Swiss-Prot protein existence level 1. Binding protein with a strong affinity to the bleomycin family of antibiotics. Binds to CL990; an antimitotic-antibiotic compound. From Klebsiella pneumoniae.
   5707..5828    +  polyA_signal   SV40 poly(A) signal: SV40 polyadenylation signal
   5881..6741    -  CDS            AmpR: β-lactamase; bla; confers resistance to ampicillin, carbenicillin, and related antibiotics
   6744..89      -  promoter       AmpR promoter (fragment) (across the origin): bla
