[The description below was written by a language model from this plasmid's Addgene catalogue record and pLannotate feature annotations shown in this document.]
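Description:
pD649-HAsp-CD40LG-Fc(DAPA)-AviTag-6xHis is a mammalian expression plasmid built on the pD649 backbone for producing the extracellular domain of human CD40 ligand (CD40LG, also called CD154 or TNFSF5) as a secreted Fc fusion protein. It replicates in E. coli at high copy from a ColE1/pUC-type origin and is selected with ampicillin through a full-length β-lactamase gene. The sequenced record is 6,751 nt. The annotation also picks up short remnants of KanR, lacZα, an rrnB terminator and an f1 origin, which appear to be backbone relics rather than functional parts.

Expression is driven by the CMV enhancer and immediate-early promoter, followed by a fragment of CMV intron A. An SP6 promoter sits just upstream of the coding region and also serves as a sequencing primer site. The open reading frame begins with a secretion leader: the name suggests an HA-type signal peptide, although the annotation matches it to a fragment of an immunoglobulin heavy-chain signal sequence. Next comes the CD40LG ectodomain, cloned between retained NotI and AscI sites, and then a human IgG1 Fc region. The Fc carries the D265A and P329A (DAPA) substitutions, which are generally used to reduce Fc effector binding. According to the record, an AviTag for site-specific biotinylation and a 6xHis tag for purification follow the Fc, though neither was annotated separately. A bGH polyadenylation signal ends the transcript. A second cassette places a puromycin resistance gene under SV40 and EM7 promoters with an SV40 poly(A) signal, which could allow selection in mammalian cells.

The plasmid belongs to a collection used to map interactions among human cell-surface proteins with secreted recombinant ectodomains. The depositor notes that some plasmids in the set may carry an IS4-like transposase insertion upstream of the CMV promoter; no such feature is annotated here.
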