Addgene plasmid #156636: pD649-HAsp-CD40LG-Fc(DAPA)-AviTag-6xHis
Purpose: Mammalian expression of cell-surface protein extracellular domain fused to Fc(DAPA)-Avi-6xHis. Protein is secreted from cells.
Depositing lab: Chris Garcia. Depositing organization: Stanford University. Publication: A Human IgSF Cell-Surface Interactome Reveals a Complex Network of Protein-Protein Interactions. Wojtowicz WM, Vielmetter J, Fernandes RA, Siepe DH, Eastman CL, Chisholm GB, Cox S, Klock H, Anderson PW, Rue SM, Miller JJ, Glaser SM, Bragstad ML, Vance J, Lam AW, Lesley SA, Zinn K, Garcia KC. Cell. 2020 Aug 20;182(4):1027-1043.e17. doi: 10.1016/j.cell.2020.07.025. PubMed 32822567.
Backbone
  Vector backbone: pD649
  Backbone size w/o insert (bp): 6106
  Vector type: Mammalian Expression
Growth in bacteria
  Bacterial resistance: Ampicillin, 100 μg/mL
  Growth temperature: 37°C
  Growth strain: DH5alpha
  Copy number: High Copy
Gene/Insert
  Gene/Insert name: CD40LG (alt name: CD40L)
  Species: H. sapiens (human)
  Insert size (bp): 645
  Mutation: Fc region of human IgG contains D265A and P329A mutations (DAPA)
  Entrez Gene: CD40LG (a.k.a. CD154, CD40L, HIGM1, IGM, IMD3, T-BAM, TNFSF5, TRAP, gp39, hCD40L)
  Promoter: CMV/SP6
  Tag / fusion protein: Fc(DAPA)-AviTag-6xHis (C terminal on backbone)
  Cloning method: Restriction Enzyme; 5′ cloning site GCGGCCGC (not destroyed); 3′ cloning site GGCGCGCC (not destroyed)
  Sequencing primers: 5′ ATTTAGGTGACACTATAG; 3′ CACGTACCAGTTGAACTTCACC
Resource information
  A portion of this plasmid was derived from a plasmid made by: synthesis by ThermoFisher
Terms and licenses: Academic/Nonprofit Terms; Industry Terms: Not Available to Industry
Depositor comments: Some plasmids in this collection may have an IS4-like element ISVsa5 family transposase upstream of the CMV promoter.
How to cite: pD649-HAsp-CD40LG-Fc(DAPA)-AviTag-6xHis was a gift from Chris Garcia (Addgene plasmid # 156636 ; http://n2t.net/addgene:156636 ; RRID:Addgene_156636)
