>Addgene plasmid #156636 | pD649-HAsp-CD40LG-Fc(DAPA)-AviTag-6xHis | depositor partial sequence | sequence record 302382 | insert (extracellular domain)
CATAGAAGGCTGGATAAGATCGAGGACGAGCGGAACCTGCACGAGGACTTCGTGTTCATGAAGACCATCC
AGCGGTGCAACACCGGCGAGAGAAGCCTGAGCCTGCTGAACTGCGAGGAAATCAAGAGCCAGTTCGAGGG
CTTCGTGAAGGACATCATGCTGAACAAAGAGGAAACGAAGAAAGAAAACTCCTTCGAGATGCAGAAGGGC
GACCAGAATCCTCAGATCGCCGCTCACGTGATCAGCGAGGCCAGCAGCAAAACAACATCTGTGCTGCAGT
GGGCCGAGAAGGGCTACTACACCATGAGCAACAACCTGGTCACCCTGGAAAACGGCAAGCAGCTGACAGT
GAAGCGGCAGGGCCTGTACTACATCTACGCCCAAGTGACCTTCTGCAGCAACAGAGAGGCTTCCTCTCAG
GCCCCTTTTATCGCCAGCCTGTGTCTGAAGTCCCCTGGCAGATTCGAGAGAATCCTGCTGAGAGCCGCCA
ACACACACAGCTCTGCCAAACCTTGTGGCCAGCAGTCTATTCACCTCGGCGGAGTGTTTGAACTGCAGCC
TGGCGCCTCCGTGTTCGTGAATGTGACAGATCCTTCTCAGGTGTCCCACGGCACCGGCTTTACAAGCTTC
GGACTGCTGAAGCTT
